>Addgene plasmid #201317 | pSW030 | addgene full sequence | sequence record 410077 | Addgene NGS Result
GTGGGGCCCACTGCATCCACCCCAGTACATTAAAAACGTCCGCAATGTGTTATTAAGTTGTCTAAGCGTC
AATTTGTTTACACCACAATATATCCTGCCACCAGCCAGCCAACAGCTCCCCGACCGGCAGCTCGGCACAA
AATCACCACTCGATACAGGCAGCCCATCAGTCAGATCAGGATCTCCTTTGCGACGCTCACCGGGCTGGTT
GCCCTCGCCGCTGGGCTGGCGGCCGTCTATGGCCCTGCAAACGCGCCAGAAACGCCGTCGAAGCCGTGTG
CGAGACACCGCGGCCGCCGGCGTTGTGGATACCTCGCGGAAAACTTGGCCCTCACTGACAGATGAGGGGC
GGACGTTGACACTTGAGGGGCCGACTCACCCGGCGCGGCGTTGACAGATGAGGGGCAGGCTCGATTTCGG
CCGGCGACGTGGAGCTGGCCAGCCTCGCAAATCGGCGAAAACGCCTGATTTTACGCGAGTTTCCCACAGA
TGATGTGGACAAGCCTGGGGATAAGTGCCCTGCGGTATTGACACTTGAGGGGCGCGACTACTGACAGATG
AGGGGCGCGATCCTTGACACTTGAGGGGCAGAGTGCTGACAGATGAGGGGCGCACCTATTGACATTTGAG
GGGCTGTCCACAGGCAGAAAATCCAGCATTTGCAAGGGTTTCCGCCCGTTTTTCGGCCACCGCTAACCTG
TCTTTTAACCTGCTTTTAAACCAATATTTATAAACCTTGTTTTTAACCAGGGCTGCGCCCTGTGCGCGTG
ACCGCGCACGCCGAAGGGGGGTGCCCCCCCTTCTCGAACCCTCCCGGCCCGCTAACGCGGGCCTCCCATC
CCCCCAGGGGCTGCGCCCCTCGGCCGCGAACGGCCTCACCCCAAAAATGGCAGCGCTGGCCAATTCGTGC
GCGGAACCCCTATTTGTTTATTTTTCTAAATACATTCAAATATGTATCCGCTCATGAGACAATAACCTTG
ATAAATGCTTCAATAATATTGAAAAAGGAAGAGTATGAGTATTCAACATTTCCGTGTCGCCCTTATTCCC
TTTTTTGCGGCATTTTGCCTTCCTGTTTTTGCTCACCCAGAAACGCTGGTGAAAGTAAAAGATGCTGAAG
ATCAGTTGGGTGCACGAGTGGGTTACATCGAACTGGATCTCAACAGCGGTAAGATCCTTGAGAGTTTTCG
CCCCGAAGAACGTTTTCCAATGATGAGCACTTTTAAAGTTCTGCTATGTGGCGCGGTATTATCCCGTATT
GACGCCGGGCAAGAGCAACTCGGTCGCCGCATACACTATTCTCAGAATGACTTGGTTGAGTACTCACCAG
TCACAGAAAAGCATCTTACGGATGGCATGACAGTAAGAGAATTATGCAGTGCTGCCATAACCATGAGTGA
TAACACTGCGGCCAACTTACTTCTGACAACGATCGGAGGACCGAAGGAGCTAACCGCTTTTTTGCACAAC
ATGGGGGATCATGTAACTCGCCTTGATCGTTGGGAACCGGAGCTGAATGAAGCCATACCAAACGACGAGC
GTGACACCACGATGCCTGTAGCAATGGCAACAACGTTGCGCAAACTATTAACTGGCGAACTACTTACTCT
AGCTTCCCGGCAACAATTAATAGACTGGATGGAGGCGGATAAAGTTGCAGGACCACTTCTGCGCTCGGCC
CTTCCGGCTGGCTGGTTTATTGCTGATAAATCTGGAGCCGGTGAGCGTGGTTCTCGCGGTATCATTGCAG
CACTGGGGCCAGATGGTAAGCCCTCCCGTATCGTAGTTATCTACACGACGGGGAGTCAGGCAACTATGGA
TGAACGAAATAGACAGATCGCTGAGATAGGTGCCTCACTGATTAAGCATTGGTAACTGTCAGACCAAGTT
TACTCATATATACTTTAGATTGATTTAAAACTTCATTTTTAATTTAAAAGGATCTAGGTGAAGATCCTTT
TTGATAATCTCATGACCAAAATCCCTTAACGTGAGTTTTCGTTCCACTGAGCGTCAGACCCCGTAGAAAA
GATCAAAGGATCTTCTTGAGATCCTTTTTTTCTGCGCGTAATCTGCTGCTTGCAAACAAAAAAACCACCG
CTACCAGCGGTGGTTTGTTTGCCGGATCAAGAGCTACCAACTCTTTTTCCGAAGGTAACTGGCTTCAGCA
GAGCGCAGATACCAAATACTGTTCTTCTAGTGTAGCCGTAGTTAGGCCACCACTTCAAGAACTCTGTAGC
ACCGCCTACATACCTCGCTCTGCTAATCCTGTTACCAGTGGCTGCTGCCAGTGGCGATAAGTCGTGTCTT
ACCGGGTTGGACTCAAGACGATAGTTACCGGATAAGGCGCAGCGGTCGGGCTGAACGGGGGGTTCGTGCA
CACAGCCCAGCTTGGAGCGAACGACCTACACCGAACTGAGATACCTACAGCGTGAGCTATGAGAAAGCGC
CACGCTTCCCGAAGGGAGAAAGGCGGACAGGTATCCGGTAAGCGGCAGGGTCGGAACAGGAGAGCGCACG
AGGGAGCTTCCAGGGGGAAACGCCTGGTATCTTTATAGTCCTGTCGGGTTTCGCCACCTCTGACTTGAGC
GTCGATTTTTGTGATGCTCGTCAGGGGGGCGGAGCCTATGGAAAAACGCCAGCAACGCGGCCTTTTTACG
GTTCCTGGCAGATCCTAGATGTGGCGCAACGATGCCGGCGACAAGCAGGAGCGCACCGACTTCTTCCGCA
TCAAGTGTTTTGGCTCTCAGGCCGAGGCCCACGGCAAGTATTTGGGCAAGGGGTCGCTGGTATTCGTGCA
GGGCAAGATTCGGAATACCAAGTACGAGAAGGACGGCCAGACGGTCTACGGGACCGACTTCATTGCCGAT
AAGGTGGATTATCTGGACACCAAGGCACCAGGCGGGTCAAATCAGGAATAAGGGCACATTGCCCCGGCGT
GAGTCGGGGCAATCCCGCAAGGAGGGTGAATGAATCGGACGTTTGACCGGAAGGCATACAGGCAAGAACT
GATCGACGCGGGGTTTTCCGCCGAGGATGCCGAAACCATCGCAAGCCGCACCGTCATGCGTGCGCCCCGC
GAAACCTTCCAGTCCGTCGGCTCGATGGTCCAGCAAGCTACGGCCAAGATCGAGCGCGACAGCGTGCAAC
TGGCTCCCCCTGCCCTGCCCGCGCCATCGGCCGCCGTGGAGCGTTCGCGTCGTCTTGAACAGGAGGCGGC
AGGTTTGGCGAAGTCGATGACCATCGACACGCGAGGAACTATGACGACCAAGAAGCGAAAAACCGCCGGC
GAGGACCTGGCAAAACAGGTCAGCGAGGCCAAGCAGGCCGCGTTGCTGAAACACACGAAGCAGCAGATCA
AGGAAATGCAGCTTTCCTTGTTCGATATTGCGCCGTGGCCGGACACGATGCGAGCGATGCCAAACGACAC
GGCCCGCTCTGCCCTGTTCACCACGCGCAACAAGAAAATCCCGCGCGAGGCGCTGCAAAACAAGGTCATT
TTCCACGTCAACAAGGACGTGAAGATCACCTACACCGGCGTCGAGCTGCGGGCCGACGATGACGAACTGG
TGTGGCAGCAGGTGTTGGAGTACGCGAAGCGCACCCCTATCGGCGAGCCGATCACCTTCACGTTCTACGA
GCTTTGCCAGGACCTGGGCTGGTCGATCAATGGCCGGTATTACACGAAGGCCGAGGAATGCCTGTCGCGC
CTACAGGCGACGGCGATGGGCTTCACGTCCGACCGCGTTGGGCACCTGGAATCGGTGTCGCTGCTGCACC
GCTTCCGCGTCCTGGACCGTGGCAAGAAAACGTCCCGTTGCCAGGTCCTGATCGACGAGGAAATCGTCGT
GCTGTTTGCTGGCGACCACTACACGAAATTCATATGGGAGAAGTACCGCAAGCTGTCGCCGACGGCCCGA
CGGATGTTCGACTATTTCAGCTCGCACCGGGAGCCGTACCCGCTCAAGCTGGAAACCTTCCGCCTCATGT
GCGGATCGGATTCCACCCGCGTGAAGAAGTGGCGCGAGCAGGTCGGCGAAGCCTGCGAAGAGTTGCGAGG
CAGCGGCCTGGTGGAACACGCCTGGGTCAATGATGACCTGGTGCATTGCAAACGCTAGGGCCTTGTGGGG
TCAGTTCCGGCTGGGGGTTCAGCAGCCAGCGCCTGATCTGGGGAACCCTGTGGTTGGCATGCACATACAA
ATGGACGAACGGATAAACCTTTTCACGCCCTTTTAAATATCCGATTATTCTAATAAACGCTCTTTTCTCT
TAGGTTTACCCGCCAATATATCCTGTCAAACACTGATAGTTTAAACCACTTCGTGCAGAAGACAATTGCA
GCGTCGATCTAGTAACATAGATGACACCGCGCGCGATAATTTATCCTAGTTTGCGCGCTATATTTTGTTT
TCTATCGCGTATTAAATGTATAATTGCGGGACTCTAATCATAAAAACCCATCTCATAAATAACGTCATGC
ATTACATGTTAATTATTACATGCTTAACGTAATTCAACAGAAATTATATGATAATCATCGCAAGACCGGC
AACAGGATTCAATCTTAAGAAACTTTATTGCCAAATGTTTGAACGATCTGCTTGACAAGCTTACAGCTTA
GAAGCCTTCTCCATCAGGGCCTCCCTCAGCTCTTTTCGACTAATCTTGCCTGTCACGTTCCTGGGGATAG
AGTCCACGAACCTTACGCCGCCCCTCAGGTACTTGGAGTGAGACACCCTCTGGGCCAGGAAGTCGTACAC
CTCCTTAGCGGTGAGTTGGGCGCCGGGCTGCTTCACCACGAAGCCGGCTGGCAGCTCGCCGGCCTCGATG
TCAGGGATACCCACGACGGCCACGTCCCTGATGCCTGGGTGCTGAAGGAGGATCTCCTCCAGCTCCACAG
GGGCGACCTGATAGCCCTTGTATTTGATCAGCTCCTTGTACCGGTCCACGATGTAGAAATACTCGTCCTC
GTCGTAGTAGCCGAAGTCGCCAGAGTGCAGCCAGCCGTCGTCGTCGATGGCCTCCTTAGTAGCCTGTGGG
TTGTTCACATAGCCTTTTGTTACCATAGGTCCCCAGATGCACAGCTCGCCCACCTGGTTTGGACCCAGGG
CCTCGCCGGTGTTCCTGTCGATGATCTTGGCGGCCATGTAAGGTGTCACCTTGCCCAGGGAGCCGGACTT
GAACTCGTTGTGCAGAGTATGGATGTTGGCGGAGGTAGACTCTGTTAGACCGTAGCCACACCGTATCCCT
GGCAGGTTCAGCCTCTTCACGGCGATCTCGGCCACCTCCTTCGCCAGAGGAGCGGCTCCACAGCACAGCT
CCGCCAGGGTGGATAGGTCGTACTTGTCCACCAGAGGGCTCTTGGACAGGAACAGGATTGTGGAGGGAAC
GTTGATCACGCTCCTCACCTCGTAGTCCTGGATGGCCTTCAGGAACACCTCCTGGTTAAACCTTCGGAGC
ATCACCACTCTCAGGCCCACCATGAAATAGCCCAGGTTGATACTGAAGCCGAAGGCGTGGAAGAATGGCA
GGTAGGCCAGCACGGATACGCCGGGGATGAGTTGTGTACCCACTCTGGGGTCAGATGCGTGTGTGAGTCT
CACACAGATGTTCCTGTGGGTCTGCATCACGCCTTTAGGCAGGCCGGTTGTGCCGGAGGAGCACAGGATG
GCGGCTACCTGGTCCACAGGGTCGTAGTGCAGAGGCTTGAATGTTTGGAGGTTGTTGTCGGAGTACCTGG
ACATGAAGTTGTGCAGGCTCTCGCAGCCCAGCAGGTTCTCTTCAGAGTCCAGTATGATGATCCTCTTTAT
GTAGTTGGTTCTGTCTTTAACCTCCAAAACCTTAGGCAGGATCTTCCTAGTGGTAAAGACCAGGATCGGC
TTGGAGATGCCGGTCACTTTACACAGCTCGTCTGGGATATAGTCCTCGTTCACAGGGGCCACCACCATGC
CGATGTACCAGGCGGAGATGATGGGGATGAAGAATCTCTTGTTGTTCTCTGCACAGATCGACACGACATC
GTTCATCTTGTAGCCACAGTTCTGGAGGCTCTGGCCCAGCTTCACAGTAGTGTCGAAGAACTCCTGGTAG
GAAAGGGACTCGTTGCCCATCACGTCCAGGATGGCCTGGGGGATGTGGGAGTGCTTGTGCAGAGCGTTGT
ACAGCATCTCGCCGGCGGTGAAGTTGCCCAGAGGGTGCTTGGGCTCGGGGCCGTACACCACGTTCTTCTC
TCTCTCCATTCCTGCAGAAGTAACACCAAACAACAGGGTGAGCATCGACAAAAGAAACAGTACCAAGCAA
ATAAATAGCGTATGAAGGCAGGGCTAAAAAAATCCACATATAGCTGCTGCATATGCCATCATCCAAGTAT
ATCAAGATCAAAATAATTATAAAACATACTTGTTTATTATAATAGATAGGTACTCAAGGTTAGAGCATAT
GAATAGATGCTGCATATGCCATCATGTATATGCATCAGTAAAACCCACATCAACATGTATACCTATCCTA
GATCGATATTTCCATCCATCTTAAACTCGTAACTATGAAGATGTATGACACACACATACAGTTCCAAAAT
TAATAAATACACCAGGTAGTTTGAAACAGTATTCTACTCCGATCTAGAACGAATGAACGACCGCCCAACC
ACACCACATCATCACAACCAAGCGAACAAAAAGCATCTCTGTATATGCATCAGTAAAACCCGCATCAACA
TGTATACCTATCCTAGATCGATATTTCCATCCATCATCTTCAATTCGTAACTATGAATATGTATGGCACA
CACATACAGATCCAAAATTAATAAATCCACCAGGTAGTTTGAAACAGAATTCTACTCCGATCTAGAACGA
CCGCCCAACCAGACCACATCATCACAACCAAGACAAAAAAAAGCATGAAAAGATGACCCGACAAACAAGT
GCACGGCATATATTGAAATAAAGGAAAAGGGCAAACCAAACCCTATGCAACGAAACAAAAAAAATCATGA
AATCGATCCCGTCTGCGGAACGGCTAGAGCCATCCCAGGATTCCCCAAAGAGAAACACTGGCAAGTTAGC
AATCAGAACGTGTCTGACGTACAGGTCGCATCCGTGTACGAACGCTAGCAGCACGGATCTAACACAAACA
CGGATCTAACACAAACATGAACAGAAGTAGAACTACCGGGCCCTAACCATGGACCGGAACGCCGATCTAG
AGAAGGTAGAGAGGGGGGGGGGGAGGACGAGCGGCGTACCTTGAAGCGGAGGTGCCGACGGGTGGATTTG
GGGGAGATCTGGTTGTGTGTGTGTGCGCTCCGAACAACACGAGGTTGGGGAAAGAGGGTGTGGAGGGGGT
GTCTATTTATTACGGCGGGCGAGGAAGGGAAAGCGAAGGAGCGGTGGGAAAGGAATCCCCCGTAGCTGCC
GTGCCGTGAGAGGAGGAGGAGGCCGCCTGCCGTGCCGGCTCACGTCTGCCGCTCCGCCACGCAATTTCTG
GATGCCGACAGCGGAGCAAGTCCAACGGTGGAGCGGAACTCTCGAGAGGGGTCCAGAGGCAGCGACAGAG
ATGCCGTGCCGTCTGCTTCGCTTGGCCCGACGCGACGCTGCTGGTTCGCTGGTTGGTGTCCGTTAGACTC
GTCGACGGCGTTTAACAGGCTGGCATTATCTACTCGAAACAAGAAAAATGTTTCCTTAGTTTTTTTAATT
TCTTAAAGGGTATTTGTTTAATTTTTAGTCACTTTATTTTATTCTATTTTATATCTAAATTATTAAATAA
AAAAACTAAAATAGAGTTTTAGTTTTCTTAATTTAGAGGCTAAAATAGAATAAAATAGATGTACTAAAAA
AATTAGTCTATAAAAACCATTAACCCTAAACCCTAAATGGATGTACTAATAAAATGGATGAAGTATTATA
TAGGTGAAGCTATTTGCAAAAAAAAAGGAGAACACATGCACACTAAAAAGATAAAACTGTAGAGTCCTGT
TGTCAAAATACTCAATTGTCCTTTAGACCATGTCTAACTGTTCATTTATATGATTCTCTAAAACACTGAT
ATTATTGTAGTACTATAGATTATATTATTCGTAGAGTAAAGTTTAAATATATGTATAAAGATAGATAAAC
TGCACTTCAAACAAGTGTGACAAAAAAAATATGTGGTAATTTTTTATAACTTAGACATGCAATGCTCATT
ATCTCTAGAGAGGGGCACGACCGGGTCACGCTGCACCTCCGGATCCGAATTCGGCATTGTCTTCACAGA
Features (pLannotate 1.2.2; 11 found; start..end, strand, type, name):
     76..100     -  misc_feature   LB T-DNA repeat: left border repeat from nopaline C58 T-DNA
    192..823     +  rep_origin     oriV: incP origin of replication
    910..1014    +  promoter       AmpR promoter: bla
   1015..1875    +  CDS            AmpR: β-lactamase; bla; confers resistance to ampicillin, carbenicillin, and related antibiotics
   2046..2634    +  rep_origin     ori: high-copy-number ColE1/pMB1/pBR322/pUC origin of replication
   2970..4115    +  CDS            trfA: TRFA_ECOLX - Experimental evidence at protein level: Swiss-Prot protein existence level 1. Also involved in plasmid copy number control, promoting intermolecular coupling of protein bound iterons at oriV, which inhibits replication initiation. From Escherichia coli.
   4142..4162    +  CDS            TetR (fragment): tetracycline resistance regulatory protein; tetR
   4274..4298    -  misc_feature   RB T-DNA repeat: right border repeat from nopaline C58 T-DNA
   4346..4598    -  terminator     NOS terminator: nopaline synthase terminator and poly(A) signal
   5486..5502    +  promoter       dU6-3 promoter (fragment): RNA polymerase III promoter for Drosophila U6-3 snRNA (Port et al., 2014)
   6242..8226    -  promoter       Ubi promoter: maize polyubiquitin gene promoter
