[The description below was written by a language model from this plasmid's Addgene catalogue record and pLannotate feature annotations shown in this document.]
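Description:
pSW030 is a plant expression plasmid built on the pICSL47732 backbone, carrying a transcription unit in which a ubiquitin promoter drives Eluc, a green-shifted luciferase. The feature table shows a binary-vector-style architecture: left and right border repeats from nopaline C58 T-DNA flank the expression cassette. The backbone carries both a high-copy ColE1/pUC-type origin for propagation in E. coli and the broad-host-range incP oriV with its replication initiator gene trfA, a combination that typically permits maintenance in Agrobacterium as well. Selection in bacteria is by ampicillin resistance from the bla gene under its own promoter. No plant selectable marker is annotated.

The payload lies on the reverse strand between the borders. The maize polyubiquitin (Ubi) promoter, listed in the catalogue by its part name pICSL12009, sits upstream of an unannotated stretch of roughly 1.6 kb, which is followed by the nopaline synthase (NOS) terminator and polyadenylation signal. That unannotated region is where the Eluc coding sequence would be expected, although the annotation software did not identify it. The insert is recorded as synthetic, with internal BsaI and BpiI sites removed, a domestication step consistent with Golden Gate-type modular assembly using Type IIS enzymes. The short "dU6-3 promoter" and "TetR" fragments are only about 20 nt long. They are most likely chance matches or backbone remnants rather than functional elements.

The construct serves as a constitutive luciferase reporter for plant cells, with the maize Ubi promoter generally giving strong expression in monocots. The record does not specify a particular assay, though a spectrally shifted luciferase of this kind can serve as a normalisation or second-colour reporter alongside other luciferases.
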