Addgene plasmid #201317: pSW030
Purpose: UBI:Eluc (green-shifted luciferase with Ubiquitin promoter
Depositing lab: Benjamin Schwessinger. Depositing organization: Australian National University.
Backbone
  Vector backbone: pICSL47732
  Vector type: Plant Expression
Growth in bacteria
  Bacterial resistance: Ampicillin, 100 μg/mL
  Growth temperature: 37°C
  Growth strain: DH5alpha
  Copy number: High Copy
Gene/Insert
  Gene/Insert name: Eluc
  Species: Synthetic
  Mutation: removal of BsaI and BpiI sites
  Promoter: pICSL12009
  Cloning method: Restriction Enzyme; 5′ cloning site unknown (unknown if destroyed)
Terms and licenses: Academic/Nonprofit Terms; Industry Terms: Not Available to Industry
How to cite: pSW030 was a gift from Benjamin Schwessinger (Addgene plasmid # 201317 ; http://n2t.net/addgene:201317 ; RRID:Addgene_201317)
